Addgene plasmid #133020: pGENE:EFF-1::mCherry::V5
Purpose: EFF-1 fused to mCherry fluorescent protein cloned into the pGene vector for inducible expression in mammalian cells
Depositing lab: Benjamin Podbilewicz. Publication: Structural basis of eukaryotic cell-cell fusion. Perez-Vargas J, Krey T, Valansi C, Avinoam O, Haouz A, Jamin M, Raveh-Barak H, Podbilewicz B, Rey FA. Cell. 2014 Apr 10;157(2):407-419. doi: 10.1016/j.cell.2014.02.020. PubMed 24725407.
Backbone
  Vector backbone: pGENE
  Backbone size w/o insert (bp): 4498
  Total vector size (bp): 7411
  Vector type: Mammalian Expression
  Selectable markers: Zeocin
Growth in bacteria
  Bacterial resistance: Ampicillin, 100 μg/mL
  Growth temperature: 37°C
  Growth strain: DH5alpha
  Copy number: High Copy
Gene/Insert
  Gene/Insert name: EFF-1::mCherry::V5 (alt name: pOA81)
  Species: C. elegans (nematode)
  Insert size (bp): 2913
  Tag / fusion protein: V5; mCherry
  Cloning method: Restriction Enzyme; 5′ cloning site KpnI (not destroyed); 3′ cloning site SpeI (destroyed during cloning)
  Sequencing primers: 5′ pGENE Fw; 3′ pGENE Rv
Resource information
  A portion of this plasmid was derived from a plasmid made by: Mohler WA, et al. Dev Cell 2002
Terms and licenses: Academic/Nonprofit Terms; Industry Terms: Not Available to Industry
How to cite: pGENE:EFF-1::mCherry::V5 was a gift from Benjamin Podbilewicz (Addgene plasmid # 133020 ; http://n2t.net/addgene:133020 ; RRID:Addgene_133020)
