[The description below was written by a language model from this plasmid's Addgene catalogue record and pLannotate feature annotations shown in this document.]
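Description:
pGENE:EFF-1::mCherry::V5 (also called pOA81) is a mammalian expression plasmid of about 7.4 kb that carries the Caenorhabditis elegans cell-cell fusion protein EFF-1 fused to mCherry and V5. It is built on the pGENE backbone for inducible expression. In E. coli it is maintained at high copy from a ColE1/pUC-type origin with ampicillin selection (AmpR), and it also contains an f1 origin. A separate cassette has the SV40 early promoter and the bacterial EM7 promoter driving the Sh ble gene, followed by an SV40 poly(A) signal. This provides Zeocin selection for mammalian cells that carry the plasmid.

The roughly 2.9 kb insert was cloned between KpnI and SpeI sites. The annotation tool did not label the EFF-1 coding region itself, which presumably occupies the unannotated stretch upstream of the tags. Downstream of that stretch the table shows a V5 epitope, then mCherry, then a second V5 tag, with a bovine growth hormone poly(A) signal terminating the transcript. Because the plasmid is circular, the features at the end of the record lie directly upstream of the insert. These are two blocks of GAL4 upstream activating sequences next to short matches to minimal TATA-box promoters. The "TRE3GV" hit is only a fragment and probably reflects this minimal promoter rather than a Tet-responsive element. This layout means transcription depends on a GAL4 DNA-binding-domain transactivator supplied from elsewhere. The record does not name the regulator or the inducer.

The red fluorescent fusion allows EFF-1 expression and localisation to be followed, and V5 permits antibody detection. The associated work concerns the structural basis of eukaryotic cell-cell fusion, consistent with controlled expression of this fusogen in mammalian cells.
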