Features (pLannotate 1.2.2; 22 found; start..end, strand, type, name):
      8..41      +  promoter       TRE3GV promoter (fragment): 3rd-generation Tet-responsive promoter that can be activated by binding of Tet-On® 3G, optimized for retroviral and lentiviral vectors
   2285..2326    +  CDS            V5 tag: epitope tag from simian virus 5
   2336..3043    +  CDS            mCherry: mCherry is a basic (constitutively fluorescent) red fluorescent protein published in 2004, derived from Discosoma sp.. It is reported to be a very rapidly-maturing monomer with low acid sensitivity.
   3141..3182    +  CDS            V5 tag: epitope tag from simian virus 5
   3238..3462    +  polyA_signal   bGH poly(A) signal: bovine growth hormone polyadenylation signal
   3466..3487    +  promoter       SV40 promoter (fragment): SV40 enhancer and early promoter
   3508..3936    +  rep_origin     f1 ori (sequence partly withheld): f1 bacteriophage origin of replication; arrow indicates direction of (+) strand synthesis
   3950..4279    +  promoter       SV40 promoter: SV40 enhancer and early promoter
   4327..4374    +  promoter       EM7 promoter: synthetic bacterial promoter&nbsp
   4393..4767    +  CDS            BleoR: antibiotic-binding protein; Sh ble from Streptoalloteichus hindustanus; confers resistance to bleomycin, phleomycin, and Zeocin™
   4777..4902    +  CDS            ble (fragment): BLE_KLEPN - Experimental evidence at protein level: Swiss-Prot protein existence level 1. Binding protein with a strong affinity to the bleomycin family of antibiotics. Binds to CL990; an antimitotic-antibiotic compound. From Klebsiella pneumoniae.
   4897..5018    +  polyA_signal   SV40 poly(A) signal: SV40 polyadenylation signal
   5091..5107    -  protein_bind   lac operator: The lac repressor binds to the lac operator to inhibit transcription in E. coli. This inhibition can be relieved by adding lactose or isopropyl-β-D-thiogalactopyranoside (IPTG). lac repressor encoded by lacI
   5115..5145    -  promoter       lac promoter: promoter for the E. coli lac operon
   5160..5181    -  protein_bind   CAP binding site: CAP binding activates transcription in the presence of cAMP. E. coli catabolite activator protein
   5194..5286    -  CDS            lacI (fragment): lac repressor; lacI; The lac repressor binds to the lac operator to inhibit transcription in E. coli. This inhibition can be relieved by adding lactose or isopropyl-β-D-thiogalactopyranoside (IPTG).
   5469..6057    -  rep_origin     ori: high-copy-number ColE1/pMB1/pBR322/pUC origin of replication
   6228..7088    -  CDS            AmpR: β-lactamase; bla; confers resistance to ampicillin, carbenicillin, and related antibiotics
   7089..7193    -  promoter       AmpR promoter: bla
   7265..7323    +  protein_bind   5X UAS (fragment): five tandem copies of the "ScaI site" 17-mer CGGAGTACTGTCCTCCG, an upstream activating sequence (UAS) that efficiently binds yeast Gal4 (Webster et al., 1988; Pfeiffer et al., 2010) GAL4
   7335..7393    +  protein_bind   5X UAS (fragment): five tandem copies of the "ScaI site" 17-mer CGGAGTACTGTCCTCCG, an upstream activating sequence (UAS) that efficiently binds yeast Gal4 (Webster et al., 1988; Pfeiffer et al., 2010) GAL4
   7401..7418    +  promoter       minP (fragment): minimal TATA-box promoter with low basal activity
>Addgene plasmid #133020 | pGENE:EFF-1::mCherry::V5 | addgene full sequence | sequence record 261087 | Addgene NGS Result
GATATCGGAGCTCGTTTAGTGAACCGTCAGATCGCCTGGAGACGCCATCCACGCTGTTTTGACCTCCATA
GAAGACACCGGGACCGATCCAGCCTCCGCGGCCGGGAACGGTGCATTGGAACGCGCATTCCCCGTGTTAA
TTAACAGGTAAGTGTCTTCCTCCTGTTTCCTTCCCCTGCTATTCTGCTCAACCTTCCTATCAGAAACTGC
AGTATCTGTATTTTTGCTAGCAGTAATACTAACGGTTCTTTTTTTCTCTTCACAGGCCACCAAGCTTGGT
ACCACTATGGAACCGCCGTTTGAGTGGTCTCCCCAGTTTATTCTGCTTCTCCTAGCAGTTACAACCTACG
GATTTCCACTCGAGGAGAAATTCGATGGGCTCTTCCGTGCAGAGCCACCACACTGTTCCAAGACACCAAT
TGTCCGTGCTCAAACATCTCAAAATGCGATGTCATCAATTGCAAGAGGAATGCAAATGCAATTCTCAATT
GGTTTGCACACTGCAGTCTGCTTCAGATTATATGAAGACACTCAACTCGCATCCCAAGAGATCAATGATG
ATGAAAATGCTGGAAATCAGACATCACTTCTTCATACTATTCGATTGGAAAAGCTTGAACATCACCATCC
GATAACTCAGCGGTACACTTTTGGAATCCCTGAAGTTCATGCCAGTTGTATCTGTGAGTGTGATGCCACA
TCTTCAACATGTACCGCAGAATCTCATCAGTTTACCGCTTGTCCAGAGTCTGATAAGTCTGATGAAACAT
CTTCATGCTACCGCACGTTCTTCCCAAATCAGACACCAATCGGGTGCAGTGAAGACGACATCCCCAAGCT
TTGCTGTGACGTTCGATTCAAGCCATATAAAAATATGACATTCCTCGCAGTCAAACTAGAACAACCTACA
ACGTATGCAACATTTGTCTACGCAGCTTATGATTTTGTAAATGGATATTGGGTGGAAAAAGATAAAACTA
AAATCCGTTCTCAATTAGATGGTGGAACACAGGATAGGCATCTCGACCAAAAACGTCGAATTTCATTGGC
TGTAACTGCCGGAGGACGAGCATCTCATCAACTGGAGACAGGAATGTATTTCTCAAGAACAAGTAATGGA
GGAGAAACAGAAGAACTGAGAATGCAACCATTGAATGAGATTACAGACAATAACTTTGACCGTCTTGGAT
GGTACAGAATGGACGATTCTGGTCATTTTCATGTGAATAATGGAGTTGTGAAAATGGATGATATTCACAA
GGCTAAAGTGAAAAATTGCAAAGAGCAAACTTATAAATCAATTCTCTCTGCAAATCATTATATGCCAGGA
CATTTCAATTTGACTCGTCCACTTGAAGTTATCAAACCGTGGATTCAATCTGCTCGAATTTTTGATAGTT
CTCTCAGACAAGCTGTTGTAACACATGCCGAAGGAACTAATCTTCAAATTTCAATTCACTTGGATGACGA
GGTGGAAAGTCAAAACCTTGTCTTCTTCCATAATGCATCAAGAATTCGTGACTTCAGTGGATCCATCATC
GTTGATTCAAAATCAAATCGATTGTTCAACTTGACAGTATATGAGGCTTCTGGAAAAATTGATGGATCAG
TGAAGATGTCAACTGGATTTGGATCTGATACAATTCACACATTCACTGCTTATGTTAGTGATCTTCATGC
TTCAAACCGTTCTATGATTATTCCACTGCCAGCCATCGTTGGACAAGGAGCCAGAGCAATCTGTCTCCGA
GCAGATTCAATGGCTGATATTGACAAAATTTGTCATGTCATTGAGTATTTCGAGAGCCCTTTGGAAATCG
ATCTTGTTGAGGGAAAATGGCACGAAATGATTGGAACCTGCCCAACTTGTAATCAAATCAATTTCAATGG
AATGATGAAATTTCTGAATCCAGCTCATTGGATCAAAGGAATCAGTTCGATTGGTGACGGCGTTATGATT
GCTACGGATATTGTTGTGTATCTCGGAGTTTTGTGTATTCTGTATCTTCTTATTACGAAGATTATTGTTC
CGTTGGTTCGTTGCTGGGTATGCCCCATGTCGATTTTCTGCAATGGGTCCTCTTCGTCGTCCAAAAACAA
AAATGATAAGAGAAGGAAGGAGAGAGAGGAGAGGCGCAGAAAGGACAAATTTGTCTCAGAATCCGAAGAT
GGTGCAAGAAGTAGTTCCGAGCCCCACGACACTTTGGCGAGATACCATGGAAATCACTCGGAGCGGCACT
ATAGCAGTAGCCAGTACATTGGTCTAGAGGGCCCGCGGTTCGAAGGTAAGCCTATCCCTAACCCTCTCCT
CGGTCTCGATTCTACGCGTACCGGTATGGTGAGCAAGGGCGAGGAGGATAACATGGCCATCATCAAGGAG
TTCATGCGCTTCAAGGTGCACATGGAGGGCTCCGTGAACGGCCACGAGTTCGAGATCGAGGGCGAGGGCG
AGGGCCGCCCCTACGAGGGCACCCAGACCGCCAAGCTGAAGGTGACCAAGGGTGGCCCCCTGCCCTTCGC
CTGGGACATCCTGTCCCCTCAGTTCATGTACGGCTCCAAGGCCTACGTGAAGCACCCCGCCGACATCCCC
GACTACTTGAAGCTGTCCTTCCCCGAGGGCTTCAAGTGGGAGCGCGTGATGAACTTCGAGGACGGCGGCG
TGGTGACCGTGACCCAGGACTCCTCCCTGCAGGACGGCGAGTTCATCTACAAGGTGAAGCTGCGCGGCAC
CAACTTCCCCTCCGACGGCCCCGTAATGCAGAAGAAGACCATGGGCTGGGAGGCCTCCTCCGAGCGGATG
TACCCCGAGGACGGCGCCCTGAAGGGCGAGATCAAGCAGAGGCTGAAGCTGAAGGACGGCGGCCACTACG
ACGCTGAGGTCAAGACCACCTACAAGGCCAAGAAGCCCGTGCAGCTGCCCGGCGCCTACAACGTCAACAT
CAAGTTGGACATCACCTCCCACAACGAGGACTACACCATCGTGGAACAGTACGAACGCGCCGAGGGCCGC
CACTCCACCGGCGGCATGGACGAGCTGTACAAGACCGGTAATTACCGGTTGAGCTAGTCCAGTGTGGTGG
AATTCTGCAGATATCCAGCACAGTGGCGGCCGCTCGAGTCTAGAGGGCCCGCGGTTCGAAGGTAAGCCTA
TCCCTAACCCTCTCCTCGGTCTCGATTCTACGCGTACCGGTCATCATCACCATCACCATTGAGTTTAAAC
CCGCTGATCAGCCTCGACTGTGCCTTCTAGTTGCCAGCCATCTGTTGTTTGCCCCTCCCCCGTGCCTTCC
TTGACCCTGGAAGGTGCCACTCCCACTGTCCTTTCCTAATAAAATGAGGAAATTGCATCGCATTGTCTGA
GTAGGTGTCATTCTATTCTGGGGGGTGGGGTGGGGCAGGACAGCAAGGGGGAGGATTGGGAAGACAATAG
CAGGCATGCTGGGGATGCGGTGGGCTCTATGGCTTCTGAGGCGGAAAGAACCAGCTGGGGCTCTAGGGGG
TATCCCC
[124 nt withheld, positions 3508-3631]
C
[91 nt withheld, positions 3633-3723]
A
[49 nt withheld, positions 3725-3773]
CCTTTGACGTTGGAGTCCACGTTCTTT
[37 nt withheld, positions 3801-3837]
ACCCTATCTCGGTCTATTCTTTTGATTTATAAGGGATTTTGCCGATTTCGGCCTATTGGTTAAAAAATGA
GCTGATTTAACAAAAATTTAACGCGAATTAATTCTGTGGAATGTGTGTCAGTTAGGGTGTGGAAAGTCCC
CAGGCTCCCCAGCAGGCAGAAGTATGCAAAGCATGCATCTCAATTAGTCAGCAACCAGGTGTGGAAAGTC
CCCAGGCTCCCCAGCAGGCAGAAGTATGCAAAGCATGCATCTCAATTAGTCAGCAACCATAGTCCCGCCC
CTAACTCCGCCCATCCCGCCCCTAACTCCGCCCAGTTCCGCCCATTCTCCGCCCCATGGCTGACTAATTT
TTTTTATTTATGCAGAGGCCGAGGCCGCCTCTGCCTCTGAGCTATTCCAGAAGTAGTGAGGAGGCTTTTT
TGGAGGCCTAGGCTTTTGCAAAAAGCTCCCGGGAGCTTGTATATCCATTTTCGGATCTGATCAGCACGTG
TTGACAATTAATCATCGGCATAGTATATCGGCATAGTATAATACGACAAGGTGAGGAACTAAACCATGGC
CAAGTTGACCAGTGCCGTTCCGGTGCTCACCGCGCGCGACGTCGCCGGAGCGGTCGAGTTCTGGACCGAC
CGGCTCGGGTTCTCCCGGGACTTCGTGGAGGACGACTTCGCCGGTGTGGTCCGGGACGACGTGACCCTGT
TCATCAGCGCGGTCCAGGACCAGGTGGTGCCGGACAACACCCTGGCCTGGGTGTGGGTGCGCGGCCTGGA
CGAGCTGTACGCCGAGTGGTCGGAGGTCGTGTCCACGAACTTCCGGGACGCCTCCGGGCCGGCCATGACC
GAGATCGGCGAGCAGCCGTGGGGGCGGGAGTTCGCCCTGCGCGACCCGGCCGGCAACTGCGTGCACTTCG
TGGCCGAGGAGCAGGACTGACACGTGCTACGAGATTTCGATTCCACCGCCGCCTTCTATGAAAGGTTGGG
CTTCGGAATCGTTTTCCGGGACGCCGGCTGGATGATCCTCCAGCGCGGGGATCTCATGCTGGAGTTCTTC
GCCCACCCCAACTTGTTTATTGCAGCTTATAATGGTTACAAATAAAGCAATAGCATCACAAATTTCACAA
ATAAAGCATTTTTTTCACTGCATTCTAGTTGTGGTTTGTCCAAACTCATCAATGTATCTTATCATGTCTG
TATACCGTCGACCTCTAGCTAGAGCTTGGCGTAATCATGGTCATAGCTGTTTCCTGTGTGAAATTGTTAT
CCGCTCACAATTCCACACAACATACGAGCCGGAAGCATAAAGTGTAAAGCCTGGGGTGCCTAATGAGTGA
GCTAACTCACATTAATTGCGTTGCGCTCACTGCCCGCTTTCCAGTCGGGAAACCTGTCGTGCCAGCTGCA
TTAATGAATCGGCCAACGCGCGGGGAGAGGCGGTTTGCGTATTGGGCGCTCTTCCGCTTCCTCGCTCACT
GACTCGCTGCGCTCGGTCGTTCGGCTGCGGCGAGCGGTATCAGCTCACTCAAAGGCGGTAATACGGTTAT
CCACAGAATCAGGGGATAACGCAGGAAAGAACATGTGAGCAAAAGGCCAGCAAAAGGCCAGGAACCGTAA
AAAGGCCGCGTTGCTGGCGTTTTTCCATAGGCTCCGCCCCCCTGACGAGCATCACAAAAATCGACGCTCA
AGTCAGAGGTGGCGAAACCCGACAGGACTATAAAGATACCAGGCGTTTCCCCCTGGAAGCTCCCTCGTGC
GCTCTCCTGTTCCGACCCTGCCGCTTACCGGATACCTGTCCGCCTTTCTCCCTTCGGGAAGCGTGGCGCT
TTCTCATAGCTCACGCTGTAGGTATCTCAGTTCGGTGTAGGTCGTTCGCTCCAAGCTGGGCTGTGTGCAC
GAACCCCCCGTTCAGCCCGACCGCTGCGCCTTATCCGGTAACTATCGTCTTGAGTCCAACCCGGTAAGAC
ACGACTTATCGCCACTGGCAGCAGCCACTGGTAACAGGATTAGCAGAGCGAGGTATGTAGGCGGTGCTAC
AGAGTTCTTGAAGTGGTGGCCTAACTACGGCTACACTAGAAGAACAGTATTTGGTATCTGCGCTCTGCTG
AAGCCAGTTACCTTCGGAAAAAGAGTTGGTAGCTCTTGATCCGGCAAACAAACCACCGCTGGTAGCGGTG
GTTTTTTTGTTTGCAAGCAGCAGATTACGCGCAGAAAAAAAGGATCTCAAGAAGATCCTTTGATCTTTTC
TACGGGGTCTGACGCTCAGTGGAACGAAAACTCACGTTAAGGGATTTTGGTCATGAGATTATCAAAAAGG
ATCTTCACCTAGATCCTTTTAAATTAAAAATGAAGTTTTAAATCAATCTAAAGTATATATGAGTAAACTT
GGTCTGACAGTTACCAATGCTTAATCAGTGAGGCACCTATCTCAGCGATCTGTCTATTTCGTTCATCCAT
AGTTGCCTGACTCCCCGTCGTGTAGATAACTACGATACGGGAGGGCTTACCATCTGGCCCCAGTGCTGCA
ATGATACCGCGAGACCCACGCTCACCGGCTCCAGATTTATCAGCAATAAACCAGCCAGCCGGAAGGGCCG
AGCGCAGAAGTGGTCCTGCAACTTTATCCGCCTCCATCCAGTCTATTAATTGTTGCCGGGAAGCTAGAGT
AAGTAGTTCGCCAGTTAATAGTTTGCGCAACGTTGTTGCCATTGCTACAGGCATCGTGGTGTCACGCTCG
TCGTTTGGTATGGCTTCATTCAGCTCCGGTTCCCAACGATCAAGGCGAGTTACATGATCCCCCATGTTGT
GCAAAAAAGCGGTTAGCTCCTTCGGTCCTCCGATCGTTGTCAGAAGTAAGTTGGCCGCAGTGTTATCACT
CATGGTTATGGCAGCACTGCATAATTCTCTTACTGTCATGCCATCCGTAAGATGCTTTTCTGTGACTGGT
GAGTACTCAACCAAGTCATTCTGAGAATAGTGTATGCGGCGACCGAGTTGCTCTTGCCCGGCGTCAATAC
GGGATAATACCGCGCCACATAGCAGAACTTTAAAAGTGCTCATCATTGGAAAACGTTCTTCGGGGCGAAA
ACTCTCAAGGATCTTACCGCTGTTGAGATCCAGTTCGATGTAACCCACTCGTGCACCCAACTGATCTTCA
GCATCTTTTACTTTCACCAGCGTTTCTGGGTGAGCAAAAACAGGAAGGCAAAATGCCGCAAAAAAGGGAA
TAAGGGCGACACGGAAATGTTGAATACTCATACTCTTCCTTTTTCAATATTATTGAAGCATTTATCAGGG
TTATTGTCTCATGAGCGGATACATATTTGAATGTATTTAGAAAAATAAACAAATAGGGGTTCCGCGCACA
TTTCCCCGAAAAGTGCCACCTGACGTCGACGGATCGGGAGATCGTACCGAGCTCTTACGCGGGTCGAAGC
GGAGTACTGTCCTCCGAGTGGAGTACTGTCCTCCGAGCGGAGTACTGTCCTCCGAGTCGAGGGTCGAAGC
GGAGTACTGTCCTCCGAGTGGAGTACTGTCCTCCGAGCGGAGTACTGTCCTCCGAGTCGACTCTAGAGGG
TATATAATGGATCTCGA
